>Addgene plasmid #19867 | psiCHECK ADRB2 3'UTR | depositor full sequence | sequence record 9393 | Author sequence
AGATCTGCGCAGCACCATGGCCTGAAATAACCTCTGAAAGAGGAACTTGGTTAGGTACCTTCTGAGGCGG
AAAGAACCAGCTGTGGAATGTGTGTCAGTTAGGGTGTGGAAAGTCCCCAGGCTCCCCAGCAGGCAGAAGT
ATGCAAAGCATGCATCTCAATTAGTCAGCAACCAGGTGTGGAAAGTCCCCAGGCTCCCCAGCAGGCAGAA
GTATGCAAAGCATGCATCTCAATTAGTCAGCAACCATAGTCCCGCCCCTAACTCCGCCCATCCCGCCCCT
AACTCCGCCCAGTTCCGCCCATTCTCCGCCCCATGGCTGACTAATTTTTTTTATTTATGCAGAGGCCGAG
GCCGCCTCGGCCTCTGAGCTATTCCAGAAGTAGTGAGGAGGCTTTTTTGGAGGCCTAGGCTTTTGCAAAA
AGCTTGATTCTTCTGACACAACAGTCTCGAACTTAAGCTGCAGAAGTTGGTCGTGAGGCACTGGGCAGGT
AAGTATCAAGGTTACAAGACAGGTTTAAGGAGACCAATAGAAACTGGGCTTGTCGAGACAGAGAAGACTC
TTGCGTTTCTGATAGGCACCTATTGGTCTTACTGACATCCACTTTGCCTTTCTCTCCACAGGTGTCCACT
CCCAGTTCAATTACAGCTCTTAAGGCTAGAGTACTTAATACGACTCACTATAGGCTAGCCACCATGGCTT
CCAAGGTGTACGACCCCGAGCAACGCAAACGCATGATCACTGGGCCTCAGTGGTGGGCTCGCTGCAAGCA
AATGAACGTGCTGGACTCCTTCATCAACTACTATGATTCCGAGAAGCACGCCGAGAACGCCGTGATTTTT
CTGCATGGTAACGCTGCCTCCAGCTACCTGTGGAGGCACGTCGTGCCTCACATCGAGCCCGTGGCTAGAT
GCATCATCCCTGATCTGATCGGAATGGGTAAGTCCGGCAAGAGCGGGAATGGCTCATATCGCCTCCTGGA
TCACTACAAGTACCTCACCGCTTGGTTCGAGCTGCTGAACCTTCCAAAGAAAATCATCTTTGTGGGCCAC
GACTGGGGGGCTTGTCTGGCCTTTCACTACTCCTACGAGCACCAAGACAAGATCAAGGCCATCGTCCATG
CTGAGAGTGTCGTGGACGTGATCGAGTCCTGGGACGAGTGGCCTGACATCGAGGAGGATATCGCCCTGAT
CAAGAGCGAAGAGGGCGAGAAAATGGTGCTTGAGAATAACTTCTTCGTCGAGACCATGCTCCCAAGCAAG
ATCATGCGGAAACTGGAGCCTGAGGAGTTCGCTGCCTACCTGGAGCCATTCAAGGAGAAGGGCGAGGTTA
GACGGCCTACCCTCTCCTGGCCTCGCGAGATCCCTCTCGTTAAGGGAGGCAAGCCCGACGTCGTCCAGAT
TGTCCGCAACTACAACGCCTACCTTCGGGCCAGCGACGATCTGCCTAAGATGTTCATCGAGTCCGACCCT
GGGTTCTTTTCCAACGCTATTGTCGAGGGAGCTAAGAAGTTCCCTAACACCGAGTTCGTGAAGGTGAAGG
GCCTCCACTTCAGCCAGGAGGACGCTCCAGATGAAATGGGTAAGTACATCAAGAGCTTCGTGGAGCGCGT
GCTGAAGAACGAGCAGTAATTCTAGGCGATCGCTCGAGGAATTGTAGTACAAATGACTCACTGCTGTAAA
GCAGTTTTTCTACTTTTAAAGACCCCCCCCCCCAACAGAACACTAAACAGACTATTTAACTTGAGGGTAA
TAAACTTAGAATAAAATTGTAAAATTGTATAGAGATATGCAGAAGGAAGGGCATCCTTCTGCCTTTTTTA
TTTTTTTAAGCTGTAAAAAGAGAGAAAACTTATTTGAGTGATTATTTGTTATTTGTACAGTTCAGTTCCT
CTTTGCATGGAATTTGTAAGTTTATGTCTAAAGAGCTTTAGTCCTAGAGGACCTGAGTCTGCTATATTTT
CATGACTTTTCCATGTATCTACCTCACTATTCAAGTATTAGGGGTAATATATTGCTGCTGGTAATTTGTA
TCTGAAGGAGATTTTCCTTCCTACACCCTTGGACTTGAGGATTTTGAGTATCTCGGACCTTTCAGCTGTG
AACATGGACTCTTCCCCCACTCCTCTTATTTGCTCACACGGGGTATTTTAGGCAGGGATTTGAGGAGCAG
CTTCAGTTGTTTTCCCGAGCAAAGTCTAAAGTTTACAGTAAGCGGCCGCTGGCCGCAATAAAATATCTTT
ATTTTCATTACATCTGTGTGTTGGTTTTTTGTGTGAGGATCTAAATGAGTCTTCGGACCTCGCGGGGGCC
GCTTAAGCGGTGGTTAGGGTTTGTCTGACGCGGGGGGAGGGGGAAGGAACGAAACACTCTCATTCGGAGG
CGGCTCGGGGTTTGGTCTTGGTGGCCACGGGCACGCAGAAGAGCGCCGCGATCCTCTTAAGCACCCCCCC
GCCCTCCGTGGAGGCGGGGGTTTGGTCGGCGGGTGGTAACTGGCGGGCCGCTGACTCGGGCGGGTCGCGC
GCCCCAGAGTGTGACCTTTTCGGTCTGCTCGCAGACCCCCGGGCGGCGCCGCCGCGGCGGCGACGGGCTC
GCTGGGTCCTAGGCTCCATGGGGACCGTATACGTGGACAGGCTCTGGAGCATCCGCACGACTGCGGTGAT
ATTACCGGAGACCTTCTGCGGGACGAGCCGGGTCACGCGGCTGACGCGGAGCGTCCGTTGGGCGACAAAC
ACCAGGACGGGGCACAGGTACACTATCTTGTCACCCGGAGGCGCGAGGGACTGCAGGAGCTTCAGGGAGT
GGCGCAGCTGCTTCATCCCCGTGGCCCGTTGCTCGCGTTTGCTGGCGGTGTCCCCGGAAGAAATATATTT
GCATGTCTTTAGTTCTATGATGACACAAACCCCGCCCAGCGTCTTGTCATTGGCGAATTCGAACACGCAG
ATGCAGTCGGGGCGGCGCGGTCCCAGGTCCACTTCGCATATTAAGGTGACGCGTGTGGCCTCGAACACCG
AGCGACCCTGCAGCGACCCGCTTAAAAGCTTGGCATTCCGGTACTGTTGGTAAAGCCACCATGGCCGATG
CTAAGAACATTAAGAAGGGCCCTGCTCCCTTCTACCCTCTGGAGGATGGCACCGCTGGCGAGCAGCTGCA
CAAGGCCATGAAGAGGTATGCCCTGGTGCCTGGCACCATTGCCTTCACCGATGCCCACATTGAGGTGGAC
ATCACCTATGCCGAGTACTTCGAGATGTCTGTGCGCCTGGCCGAGGCCATGAAGAGGTACGGCCTGAACA
CCAACCACCGCATCGTGGTGTGCTCTGAGAACTCTCTGCAGTTCTTCATGCCAGTGCTGGGCGCCCTGTT
CATCGGAGTGGCCGTGGCCCCTGCTAACGACATTTACAACGAGCGCGAGCTGCTGAACAGCATGGGCATT
TCTCAGCCTACCGTGGTGTTCGTGTCTAAGAAGGGCCTGCAGAAGATCCTGAACGTGCAGAAGAAGCTGC
CTATCATCCAGAAGATCATCATCATGGACTCTAAGACCGACTACCAGGGCTTCCAGAGCATGTACACATT
CGTGACATCTCATCTGCCTCCTGGCTTCAACGAGTACGACTTCGTGCCAGAGTCTTTCGACAGGGACAAA
ACCATTGCCCTGATCATGAACAGCTCTGGGTCTACCGGCCTGCCTAAGGGCGTGGCCCTGCCTCATCGCA
CCGCCTGTGTGCGCTTCTCTCACGCCCGCGACCCTATTTTCGGCAACCAGATCATCCCCGACACCGCTAT
TCTGAGCGTGGTGCCATTCCACCACGGCTTCGGCATGTTCACCACCCTGGGCTACCTGATTTGCGGCTTT
CGGGTGGTGCTGATGTACCGCTTCGAGGAGGAGCTGTTCCTGCGCAGCCTGCAAGACTACAAAATTCAGT
CTGCCCTGCTGGTGCCAACCCTGTTCAGCTTCTTCGCTAAGAGCACCCTGATCGACAAGTACGACCTGTC
TAACCTGCACGAGATTGCCTCTGGCGGCGCCCCACTGTCTAAGGAGGTGGGCGAAGCCGTGGCCAAGCGC
TTTCATCTGCCAGGCATCCGCCAGGGCTACGGCCTGACCGAGACAACCAGCGCCATTCTGATTACCCCAG
AGGGCGACGACAAGCCTGGCGCCGTGGGCAAGGTGGTGCCATTCTTCGAGGCCAAGGTGGTGGACCTGGA
CACCGGCAAGACCCTGGGAGTGAACCAGCGCGGCGAGCTGTGTGTGCGCGGCCCTATGATTATGTCCGGC
TACGTGAATAACCCTGAGGCCACAAACGCCCTGATCGACAAGGACGGCTGGCTGCACTCTGGCGACATTG
CCTACTGGGACGAGGACGAGCACTTCTTCATCGTGGACCGCCTGAAGTCTCTGATCAAGTACAAGGGCTA
CCAGGTGGCCCCAGCCGAGCTGGAGTCTATCCTGCTGCAGCACCCTAACATTTTCGACGCCGGAGTGGCC
GGCCTGCCCGACGACGATGCCGGCGAGCTGCCTGCCGCCGTCGTCGTGCTGGAACACGGCAAGACCATGA
CCGAGAAGGAGATCGTGGACTATGTGGCCAGCCAGGTGACAACCGCCAAGAAGCTGCGCGGCGGAGTGGT
GTTCGTGGACGAGGTGCCCAAGGGCCTGACCGGCAAGCTGGACGCCCGCAAGATCCGCGAGATCCTGATC
AAGGCTAAGAAAGGCGGCAAGATCGCCGTGTAATAATTCTAGAGTCGGGGCGGCCGGCCGCTTCGAGCAG
ACATGATAAGATACATTGATGAGTTTGGACAAACCACAACTAGAATGCAGTGAAAAAAATGCTTTATTTG
TGAAATTTGTGATGCTATTGCTTTATTTGTAACCATTATAAGCTGCAATAAACAAGTTAACAACAACAAT
TGCATTCATTTTATGTTTCAGGTTCAGGGGGAGGTGTGGGAGGTTTTTTAAAGCAAGTAAAACCTCTACA
AATGTGGTAAAATCGATAAGGATCCAGGTGGCACTTTTCGGGGAAATGTGCGCGGAACCCCTATTTGTTT
ATTTTTCTAAATACATTCAAATATGTATCCGCTCATGAGACAATAACCCTGATAAATGCTTCAATAATAT
TGAAAAAGGAAGAGTATGAGTATTCAACATTTCCGTGTCGCCCTTATTCCCTTTTTTGCGGCATTTTGCC
TTCCTGTTTTTGCTCACCCAGAAACGCTGGTGAAAGTAAAAGATGCTGAAGATCAGTTGGGTGCACGAGT
GGGTTACATCGAACTGGATCTCAACAGCGGTAAGATCCTTGAGAGTTTTCGCCCCGAAGAACGTTTTCCA
ATGATGAGCACTTTTAAAGTTCTGCTATGTGGCGCGGTATTATCCCGTATTGACGCCGGGCAAGAGCAAC
TCGGTCGCCGCATACACTATTCTCAGAATGACTTGGTTGAGTACTCACCAGTCACAGAAAAGCATCTTAC
GGATGGCATGACAGTAAGAGAATTATGCAGTGCTGCCATAACCATGAGTGATAACACTGCGGCCAACTTA
CTTCTGACAACGATCGGAGGACCGAAGGAGCTAACCGCTTTTTTGCACAACATGGGGGATCATGTAACTC
GCCTTGATCGTTGGGAACCGGAGCTGAATGAAGCCATACCAAACGACGAGCGTGACACCACGATGCCTGT
AGCAATGGCAACAACGTTGCGCAAACTATTAACTGGCGAACTACTTACTCTAGCTTCCCGGCAACAATTA
ATAGACTGGATGGAGGCGGATAAAGTTGCAGGACCACTTCTGCGCTCGGCCCTTCCGGCTGGCTGGTTTA
TTGCTGATAAATCTGGAGCCGGTGAGCGTGGGTCTCGCGGTATCATTGCAGCACTGGGGCCAGATGGTAA
GCCCTCCCGTATCGTAGTTATCTACACGACGGGGAGTCAGGCAACTATGGATGAACGAAATAGACAGATC
GCTGAGATAGGTGCCTCACTGATTAAGCATTGGTAACTGTCAGACCAAGTTTACTCATATATACTTTAGA
TTGATTTAAAACTTCATTTTTAATTTAAAAGGATCTAGGTGAAGATCCTTTTTGATAATCTCATGACCAA
AATCCCTTAACGTGAGTTTTCGTTCCACTGAGCGTCAGACCCCGTAGAAAAGATCAAAGGATCTTCTTGA
GATCCTTTTTTTCTGCGCGTAATCTGCTGCTTGCAAACAAAAAAACCACCGCTACCAGCGGTGGTTTGTT
TGCCGGATCAAGAGCTACCAACTCTTTTTCCGAAGGTAACTGGCTTCAGCAGAGCGCAGATACCAAATAC
TGTTCTTCTAGTGTAGCCGTAGTTAGGCCACCACTTCAAGAACTCTGTAGCACCGCCTACATACCTCGCT
CTGCTAATCCTGTTACCAGTGGCTGCTGCCAGTGGCGATAAGTCGTGTCTTACCGGGTTGGACTCAAGAC
GATAGTTACCGGATAAGGCGCAGCGGTCGGGCTGAACGGGGGGTTCGTGCACACAGCCCAGCTTGGAGCG
AACGACCTACACCGAACTGAGATACCTACAGCGTGAGCTATGAGAAAGCGCCACGCTTCCCGAAGGGAGA
AAGGCGGACAGGTATCCGGTAAGCGGCAGGGTCGGAACAGGAGAGCGCACGAGGGAGCTTCCAGGGGGAA
ACGCCTGGTATCTTTATAGTCCTGTCGGGTTTCGCCACCTCTGACTTGAGCGTCGATTTTTGTGATGCTC
GTCAGGGGGGCGGAGCCTATGGAAAAACGCCAGCAACGCGGCCTTTTTACGGTTCCTGGCCTTTTGCTGG
CCTTTTGCTCACATGGCTCGAC
Features (pLannotate 1.2.2; 12 found; start..end, strand, type, name):
     62..419     +  promoter       SV40 promoter: SV40 enhancer and early promoter
    489..621     +  intron         chimeric intron: chimera between introns from human β-globin and immunoglobulin heavy chain genes
    666..684     +  promoter       T7 promoter: promoter for bacteriophage T7 RNA polymerase
    694..1629    +  CDS            hRluc: Renilla luciferase human codon-optimized
   2227..2275    +  polyA_signal   poly(A) signal: synthetic polyadenylation signal
   2284..3035    +  promoter       HSV TK promoter: herpes simplex virus thymidine kinase promoter
   3071..4723    +  CDS            luciferase: firefly luciferase; luc+; enhanced luc+ version of the luciferase gene AAS38485.1 42718124.0
   4767..4888    -  polyA_signal   SV40 poly(A) signal: SV40 polyadenylation signal
   4911..4979    -  CDS            large T antigen (fragment): large T antigen from SV40 (simian virus 40)
   5021..5125    +  promoter       AmpR promoter: bla
   5126..5986    +  CDS            AmpR: β-lactamase; bla; confers resistance to ampicillin, carbenicillin, and related antibiotics
   6157..6745    +  rep_origin     ori: high-copy-number ColE1/pMB1/pBR322/pUC origin of replication
