[The description below was written by a language model from this plasmid's Addgene catalogue record and pLannotate feature annotations shown in this document.]
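Description:
psiCHECK ADRB2 3'UTR is a dual-luciferase reporter plasmid for mammalian cells, built on the Promega psiCHECK-2 backbone and carrying a 563 bp fragment of the 3' untranslated region of the human beta-2 adrenergic receptor gene (ADRB2). It is propagated in E. coli as a high-copy plasmid through a ColE1/pUC-type origin of replication and is selected with ampicillin via the β-lactamase (AmpR) gene and its own promoter. The full depositor sequence is 6,812 nt.

The plasmid contains two independent reporter cassettes. In the first, the SV40 enhancer and early promoter, followed by a chimeric β-globin/immunoglobulin intron that improves expression, drives human codon-optimized Renilla luciferase (hRluc). A T7 promoter just upstream of the coding sequence also permits in vitro transcription. The ADRB2 3'UTR was inserted between retained XhoI and NotI sites. Although it is not annotated as a feature, it evidently occupies the gap between the end of hRluc and the synthetic poly(A) signal, so it becomes part of the Renilla transcript. The second cassette expresses firefly luciferase (luc+) from the HSV thymidine kinase promoter and ends in an SV40 poly(A) signal.

Because firefly luciferase is unaffected by the inserted UTR, it serves as an internal control for transfection efficiency. Changes in the Renilla-to-firefly ratio therefore report post-transcriptional regulation acting through the ADRB2 3'UTR. The associated publication characterized human Argonaute-containing ribonucleoprotein complexes and their bound mRNAs, which is consistent with using this construct to test microRNA-mediated repression of ADRB2. The depositor notes small sequence differences between the author and repository sequences that do not affect function.
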