Addgene plasmid #19867: psiCHECK ADRB2 3'UTR
Depositing lab: Thomas Tuschl. Depositing organization: Rockefeller University. Publication: Molecular characterization of human Argonaute-containing ribonucleoprotein complexes and their bound target mRNAs. Landthaler M, Gaidatzis D, Rothballer A, Chen PY, Soll SJ, Dinic L, Ojo T, Hafner M, Zavolan M, Tuschl T. RNA. 2008 Dec;14(12):2580-96. doi: 10.1261/rna.1351608. Epub 2008 Oct 31. PubMed 18978028.
Backbone
  Vector backbone: psiCHECK-2
  Backbone manufacturer: Promega
  Backbone size w/o insert (bp): 6249
  Vector type: Mammalian Expression
Growth in bacteria
  Bacterial resistance: Ampicillin, 100 μg/mL
  Growth temperature: 37°C
  Growth strain: DH5alpha
  Copy number: High Copy
Gene/Insert
  Gene/Insert name: ADRB2 3'UTR (alt name: ADRB2)
  Species: H. sapiens (human)
  Insert size (bp): 563
  GenBank ID: NM_000024
  Entrez Gene: ADRB2 (a.k.a. ADRB2R, ADRBR, ARB2, B2AR, BAR, BETA2AR)
  Cloning method: Restriction Enzyme; 5′ cloning site XhoI (not destroyed); 3′ cloning site NotI (not destroyed)
  Sequencing primers: 5′ GTACATCAAGAGCTTCGTGG; 3′ AAGACTCATTTAGATCCTCACAC
Terms and licenses: Academic/Nonprofit Terms; Industry Terms: Not Available to Industry
Depositor comments: There are small differences between author's sequence and Addgene sequence. Depositor is aware of the changes. These changes in the sequence do not affect the function of the construct.
How to cite: psiCHECK ADRB2 3'UTR was a gift from Thomas Tuschl (Addgene plasmid # 19867 ; http://n2t.net/addgene:19867 ; RRID:Addgene_19867)
