>Addgene plasmid #19867 | psiCHECK ADRB2 3'UTR | addgene partial sequence | sequence record 25660 | RenLuc3F 5'-GTACATCAAGAGCTTCGTGG-3'
GAAGGCGTATTCTAGGCGATCGCTCGAGGAATTGTAGTACAAATGACTCACTGCTGTAAAGCAGTTTTTC
TACTTTTAAAGACCCCCCCCCCAACAGAACACTAAACAGACTATTTAACTTGAGGGNAATAAACTTAGAA
TAAAATTGNAAAATTGNATAGAGATATGCAGAAGGAAGGGCATCCTTCTGCCTTTTTTATTTTTTTAAGC
TGNAAAAAGAGAGAAAACTTATTTGAGTGATTATTTGTTATTTGTACAGTTCAGTTCCTCTTTGCATGGA
ATTTGTAAGTTTATGTCTAAAGAGCTTTAGTCCTAGAGGACCTGAGTCTGCTATATTTTCATGACTTTTC
CATGNATCTACCTCACTATTCAAGTATTAGGGGTAATATATTGCTGCTGGNAATTTGTATCTGAAGGAGA
TTTTCCTTCCTACACCCTTGGACTTGAGGATTTTGAGTATCTCGGACCTTTCAGCTGTGAACATGGACTC
TTCCCCCACTCCTCTTATTTGCTCACACGGGGTATTTTAGGCAGGGATTTGAGGAGCAGCTTCAGTTGTT
TTCCCGAGCAAAGTCTAAAGTTTACAGTAAGCGGCCGCTGGCCGCAATAAAATATCTTTATTTTCATTAC
ATCTGTGTGGTGGTNTTTGGGGGGAGGACNAAATGACTCCGNCCCCCCCNGGGGGGGCCTNNAANGGGNG
GTTAGGGTTGTCTGACGCGGGGGAGGGGAAGGACGAACCTCTCATCGGAGGCGGCTCGGGTTGGTCTGGT
GCCNGGGCCCCAAAANCCNGGACNTTANCCCCN
